Addgene plasmid #169389: pmCellFree_KA1_SARS-COV-2_NSP16
Purpose: Cell-free/mammalian expression vector for SARS-COV-2 virus NSP16 with N-term eGFP
Depositing lab: Kirill Alexandrov. Depositing organization: Queensland University of Technology.
Backbone
  Vector backbone: pmCellFree_KA1
  Vector type: Cell-free expression vector
Growth in bacteria
  Bacterial resistance: Ampicillin, 100 μg/mL
  Growth temperature: 37°C
  Growth strain: DH5alpha
  Copy number: High Copy
Gene/Insert
  Gene/Insert name: SARS-COV-2 _NSP16
  Species: SARS-Cov2
  Mutation: Codon optimized for Saccharomyces cerevisiae
  Promoter: T7- CMV/CAG
  Tag / fusion protein: His and eGFP (N terminal on insert)
  Cloning method: Gateway Cloning
  Sequencing primers: 5′ NA
Terms and licenses: Academic/Nonprofit Terms; Industry Terms: Not Available to Industry
How to cite: pmCellFree_KA1_SARS-COV-2_NSP16 was a gift from Kirill Alexandrov (Addgene plasmid # 169389 ; http://n2t.net/addgene:169389 ; RRID:Addgene_169389)
