[The description below was written by a language model from this plasmid's Addgene catalogue record and pLannotate feature annotations shown in this document.]
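Description:
pmCellFree_KA1_SARS-COV-2_NSP16 is a Gateway-derived expression plasmid built on the pmCellFree_KA1 backbone, designed to produce SARS-CoV-2 NSP16 as an N-terminal eGFP fusion either in cell-free translation systems or in mammalian cells. It is propagated in E. coli as a high-copy plasmid through a ColE1/pUC-type origin and is selected with ampicillin via the β-lactamase gene.

The expression cassette has a stacked promoter arrangement. A CMV enhancer, chicken β-actin promoter and chimeric intron (a CAG-type unit) drive RNA polymerase II transcription in mammalian cells. A T7 promoter placed just downstream allows in vitro transcription for coupled cell-free reactions. Matching termination signals follow the coding region: a rabbit β-globin poly(A) signal and then a T7 terminator. The open reading frame begins with EGFP and continues through an attB1 site into the NSP16 insert, which the record says is codon-optimised for Saccharomyces cerevisiae. The annotation tool matched this insert only by homology to a coronavirus replicase polyprotein fragment. The insert ends at attB2.

The catalogue lists His and eGFP tags as N-terminal, but the only His tag annotated lies downstream of attB2. Whether it is in frame with the insert cannot be judged from the table.

The cassette is flanked by baculovirus recombination regions (lef2/ORF603 and ORF1629), and a loxP site is also present. These suggest the backbone could also support transfer into baculovirus, although the record does not state this use. The fluorescent fusion makes it easy to monitor expression, and it suits detection or interaction studies of this viral protein. The sequence record is labelled as partial NGS results.
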