Features (pLannotate 1.2.2; 21 found; start..end, strand, type, name):
      4..39      +  CDS            lef2 (fragment): baculovirus late expression factor 2
    181..1008    +  misc_recomb    baculovirus recombination region (lef2/ORF603): contains ORF603 and part of lef2
   1020..1078    +  misc_recomb    baculovirus recombination region (ORF603) (fragment): contains ORF603 and part of lef2
   1140..1443    +  enhancer       CMV enhancer: human cytomegalovirus immediate early enhancer
   1449..1726    +  promoter       chicken β-actin promoter: No description available
   1727..1862    +  intron         hybrid intron (fragment): hybrid between chicken β-actin (CBA) and minute virus of mice (MMV) introns (Gray et al., 2011)
   1951..2081    +  intron         chimeric intron (fragment): chimera between introns from chicken β-actin and rabbit β-globin
   2147..2165    +  promoter       T7 promoter: promoter for bacteriophage T7 RNA polymerase
   2339..3049    +  CDS            EGFP: EGFP is a basic (constitutively fluorescent) green fluorescent protein published in 1996, derived from Aequorea victoria. It is reported to be a rapidly-maturing weak dimer with moderate acid sensitivity.
   3074..3098    +  protein_bind   attB1: mutant version of attB; recombination site for the Gateway® BP reaction BP Clonase™
   3101..3994    +  CDS            rep (fragment): R1AB_CVPFS - Protein inferred from homology: Swiss-Prot protein existence level 3. NendoU is a Mn(2+)-dependent, uridylate-specific enzyme, which leaves 2'-3'-cyclic phosphates 5' to the cleaved bond. From Porcine transmissible gastroenteritis coronavirus (strain FS772/70) (TGEV).
   4001..4025    -  protein_bind   attB2: mutant version of attB; recombination site for the Gateway® BP reaction BP Clonase™
   4060..4077    +  CDS            7xHis (fragment): 6xHis affinity tag
   4089..4157    +  CDS            HBB (fragment): HBB_PONPY - Experimental evidence at transcript level: Swiss-Prot protein existence level 2. Involved in oxygen transport from the lung to the various peripheral tissues. From Pongo pygmaeus (Bornean orangutan).
   4232..4287    +  polyA_signal   β-globin poly(A) signal: rabbit β-globin polyadenylation signal (Gil and Proudfoot, 1987)
   4375..4422    +  terminator     T7 terminator: transcription terminator for bacteriophage T7 RNA polymerase
   4435..5140    +  misc_recomb    baculovirus recombination region (ORF1629): contains part of ORF1629
   5149..5182    +  protein_bind   loxP: Cre-mediated recombination occurs in the 8-bp core sequence (GCATACAT). Cre recombinase
   5350..5937    -  rep_origin     ori: high-copy-number ColE1/pMB1/pBR322/pUC origin of replication
   5950..6810    -  CDS            AmpR: β-lactamase; bla; confers resistance to ampicillin, carbenicillin, and related antibiotics
   6811..6862    -  promoter       AmpR promoter (fragment): bla
>Addgene plasmid #169389 | pmCellFree_KA1_SARS-COV-2_NSP16 | addgene full sequence | sequence record 336165 | Addgene Partial NGS Results
TCCTGCATCTTTTAATCAAATCCCAAGATGTGTATAAACGCGCCGGTATGTACAGGAAGAGGTTTATACT
AAACTGTTACATTGCAAACGTGGTTTCGTGTGCCAAGTGTGAAAACCGATGTTTAATCAAGGCTCTGACG
CATTTCTACAACCACGACTCCAAGTGTGTGGGTGAAGTCATGCATCTTTTAATCAAATCCCAAGATGTGT
ATAAACCACCAAACTGCCAAAAAATGAAAACTGTCGACAAGCTCTGTCCGTTTGCTGGCAACTGCAAGGG
TCTCAATCCTATTTGTAATTATTGAATAATAAAACAATTATAAATGTCAAATTTGTTTTTTATTAACGAT
ACAAACCAAACGCAACAAGAACATTTGTAGTATTATCTATAATTGAAAACGCGTAGTTATAATCGCTGAG
GTAATATTTAAAATCATTTTCAAATGATTCACAGTTAATTTGCGACAATATAATTTTATTTTCACATAAA
CTAGACGCCTTGTCGTCTTCTTCTTCGTATTCCTTCTCTTTTTCATTTTTCTCTTCATAAAAATTAACAT
AGTTATTATCGTATCCATATATGTATCTATCGTATAGAGTAAATTTTTTGTTGTCATAAATATATATGTC
TTTTTTAATGGGGTGTATAGTACCGCTGCGCATAGTTTTTCTGTAATTTACAACAGTGCTATTTTCTGGT
AGTTCTTCGGAGTGTGTTGCTTTAATTATTAAATTTATATAATCAATGAATTTGGGATCGTCGGTTTTGT
ACAATATGTTGCCGGCATAGTACGCAGCTTCTTCTAGTTCAATTACACCATTTTTTAGCAGCACCGGATT
AACATAACTTTCCAAAATGTTGTACGAACCGTTAAACAAAAACAGTTCACCTCCCTTTTCTATACTATTG
TCTGCGAGCAGTTGTTTGTTGTTAAAAATAACAGCCATTGTAATGAGACGCACAAACTAATATCACAAAC
TGGAAATGTCTATCAATATATAGTTGCTGATGGCCGGCCGTAATGAGACGCACAAACTAATATCACAAAC
TGGAAATGTCTATCAATATATAGTTGCTCTAGTTATTAATAGTAATCAATTACGGGGTCATTAGTTCATA
GCCCATATATGGAGTTCCGCGTTACATAACTTACGGTAAATGGCCCGCCTGGCTGACCGCCCAACGACCC
CCGCCCATTGACGTCAATAATGACGTATGTTCCCATAGTAACGCCAATAGGGACTTTCCATTGACGTCAA
TGGGTGGAGTATTTACGGTAAACTGCCCACTTGGCAGTACATCAAGTGTATCATATGCCAAGTACGCCCC
CTATTGACGTCAATGACGGTAAATGGCCCGCCTGGCATTATGCCCAGTACATGACCTTATGGGACTTTCC
TACTTGGCAGTACATCTACGTATTAGTCATCGCTATTACCATGCATGGTCGAGGTGAGCCCCACGTTCTG
CTTCACTCTCCCCATCTCCCCCCCCTCCCCACCCCCAATTTTGTATTTATTTATTTTTTAATTATTTTGT
GCAGCGATGGGGGCGGGGGGGGGGGGGGGGCGCGCGCCGGGGGGGGGGGGGGGGGGSGGGGGGSGGGGSG
GGGSGRGGCGGAGAGGTGCGGCGGCAGCCAATCAGAGCGGCGCGCTCCGAAAGTTTCCTTTTATGGCGAG
GCGGCGGCGGCGGCGGCCCTATAAAAAGCGAAGCGCGCGGCGGGCGGGAGTCGCTGCGCGCTGCCTTCGC
CCCGTGCCCCGCTCCGCCGCCGCCTCGCGCCGCCCGCCCCGGCTCTGACTGACCGCGTTACTCCCACAGG
TGAGCGGGCGGGACGGCCCTTCTCCTTCGGGCTGTAATTAGCGCTTGGTTTAATGACGGCTTGTTTCTTT
TCTGTGGCTGCGTGAAAGCCTTGAGGGGCTCCGGGAGGGCCCTTTGTGCGGGGGGAGCGGCTCGGGGCTG
TCCGCGGGGGGACGGCTGCCTTCGGGGGGGACGGGGCAGGGCGGGGTTCGGCTTCTGGCGTGTGACCGGC
GGCTCTAGAGCCTCTGCTAACCATGTTCATGCCTTCTTCTTTTTCCTACAGCTCCTGGGCAACGTGCTGG
TTATTGTGCTGTCTCATCATTTTGGCAAAGAATTGGATCGGACGTCTAATACGACTCACTATAGGGACAT
CTTAAGTTTATTTTATTTTATTTTATTTTATTTTATTTTATTTTATTTTATTTTATTTTATTTTATTTAA
CCATGACAGTAATGTATAAAGTCTGTAAAGACATTAAACACGTAAGTGAAACCATGGGCACCTCTGGTCA
CCACCATCACCACCATCACCACGGCACAAGCAAGGGCGAGGAGCTGTTCACCGGGGTGGTGCCCATCCTG
GTCGAGTTGGACGGCGACGTAAACGGCCACAAGTTCAGCGTGTCCGGCGAGGGCGAGGGCGATGCCACCT
ACGGCAAGCTGACCCTGAAGTTCATCTGCACCACCGGCAAGCTGCCCGTGCCCTGGCCCACCCTCGTGAC
CACCCTGACCTACGGCGTGCAGTGCTTCAGCCGCTACCCCGACCACATGAAGCAGCACGACTTCTTCAAG
TCCGCCATGCCCGAAGGCTACGTCCAGGAGCGCACCATCTTCTTCAAGGACGACGGCAACTACAAGACCC
GCGCCGAGGTGAAGTTCGAGGGCGACACCCTGGTGAACCGCATCGAGCTGAAGGGCATCGACTTCAAGGA
GGACGGCAACATCCTGGGGCACAAGCTGGAGTACAACTACAACAGCCACAACGTCTATATCATGGCCGAC
AAGCAGAAGAACGGCATCAAGGTGAACTTCAAGATCCGCCACAACATCGAGGACGGCAGCGTGCAGCTCG
CCGACCACTACCAGCAGAACACCCCCATCGGCGACGGCCCCGTGCTGCTGCCCGACAACCACTACCTGAG
CACCCAGTCCGCCCTGAGCAAAGACCCCAACGAGAAGCGCGATCACATGGTCCTGCTGGAGTTCGTGACC
GCCGCCGGGATCACTCTCGGCATGGACGAGCTATACAAGCTGGAGGTGCTCTTCCAGGGTCCGACAAGTT
TGTACAAAAAAGCAGGCTTAATGTCATCTCAAGCATGGCAACCAGGTGTTGCAATGCCAAATTTGTACAA
GATGCAAAGAATGTTGTTAGAAAAGTGTGATTTGCAAAACTACGGTGACTCAGCTACTTTGCCAAAGGGT
ATCATGATGAACGTTGCAAAGTACACACAATTGTGTCAATACTTAAACACTTTGACATTAGCTGTTCCAT
ACAACATGAGAGTTATTCATTTTGGTGCAGGTTCAGATAAAGGTGTTGCTCCAGGTACTGCTGTTTTGAG
ACAATGGTTACCAACTGGTACATTGTTAGTTGATTCTGATTTGAACGATTTCGTTTCAGATGCTGATTCT
ACATTGATTGGTGACTGTGCTACTGTTCATACAGCAAATAAGTGGGATTTGATCATCTCAGATATGTACG
ATCCAAAAACTAAAAATGTTACAAAGGAAAACGATTCTAAAGAAGGTTTCTTTACTTACATTTGTGGTTT
TATTCAACAAAAATTGGCTTTAGGTGGTTCAGTTGCAATTAAAATCACAGAACATTCTTGGAACGCTGAT
TTGTACAAATTGATGGGTCATTTCGCTTGGTGGACTGCATTCGTTACAAACGTTAACGCTTCTTCATCTG
AAGCATTTTTGATCGGTTGTAACTACTTAGGTAAACCAAGAGAACAAATTGATGGTTACGTTATGCATGC
TAACTACATTTTCTGGAGAAACACTAACCCAATCCAATTGTCATCTTACTCATTGTTCGATATGTCTAAG
TTTCCATTGAAATTGAGAGGTACAGCAGTTATGTCTTTGAAAGAAGGTCAAATTAATGATATGATTTTGT
CATTGTTATCTAAAGGTAGATTAATTATTAGAGAAAATAATAGAGTTGTTATTTCATCTGATGTTTTAGT
TAATAATTAAACCCAGCTTTCTTGTACAAAGTGGTGTAAGCGGCCGCCAGCTTTCTAGACCAGTTTAAAC
ATCACCATCACCATCACTAAGTGATTAACCTCAGGTGCAGGCTGCCTATCAGAAGGTGGTGGCTGGTGTG
GCCAATGCCCTGGCTCACAAATACCACTGAGATCGATCTTTTTCCCTCTGCCAAAAATTATGGGGACATC
ATGAAGCCCCTTGAGCATCTGACTTCTGGCTAATAAAGGAAATTTATTTTCATTGCAATAGTGTGTTGGA
ATTTTTTGTGTCTCTCACTCGGAAGGACATATGGGAGGGCAAATCATTTAAAACATCAGAATGAGTATTT
GGTTTAGAGTTTGGCAACATATGCCCATATGTAACTAGCATAACCCCTTGGGGCCTCTAAACGGGTCTTG
AGGGGTTTTTTGCTGAAAGCATGCGGAGGAAATTCTCCTTGAAGTTTCCCTGGTGTTCAAAGTAAAGGAG
TTTGCACCAGACGCACCTCTGTTCACTGGTCCGGCGTATTAAAACACGATACATTGTTATTAGTACATTT
ATTAAGCGCTAGATTCTGTGCGTTGTTGATTTACAGACAATTGTTGTACGTATTTTAATAATTCATTAAA
TTTATAATCTTTAGGGTGGTATGTTAGAGCGAAAATCAAATGATTTTCAGCGTCTTTATATCTGAATTTA
AATATTAAATCCTCAATAGATTTGTAAAATAGGTTTCGATTAGTTTCAAACAAGGGTTGTTTTTCCGAAC
CGATGGCTGGACTATCTAATGGATTTTCGCTCAACGCCACAAAACTTGCCAAATCTTGTAGCAGCAATCT
AGCTTTGTCGATATTCGTTTGTGTTTTGTTTTGTAATAAAGGTTCGACGTCGTTCAAAATATTATGCGCT
TTTGTATTTCTTTCATCACTGTCGTTAGTGTACAATTGACTCGACGTAAACACGTTAAATAGAGCTTGGA
CATATTTAACATCGGGCGTGTTAGCTTTATTAGGCCGATTATCGTCGTCGTCCCAACCCTCGTCGTTAGA
AGTTGCTTCCGAAGACGATTTTGCCATAGCCACACGACGCCTATTAATTGTGTCGGCTAACACGTCCGCG
ATCAAATTTGTAGTTGAGCTTTTTGGAATTGCGATCGCATAACTTCGTATAGCATACATTATACGAAGTT
ATAAGCTCGGAACGCTGCGCTCGGTCGTTCGGCTGCGGCGAGCGGTATCAGCTCACTCAAAGGCGGTAAT
ACGGTTATCCACAGAATCAGGGGATAACGCAGGAAAGAACATGTGAGCAAAAGGCCAGCAAAAGGCCAGG
AACCGTAAAAAGGCCGCGTTGCTGGCGTTTTTCCATAGGCTCCGCCCCCTGACGAGCATCACAAAAATCG
ACGCTCAAGTCAGAGGTGGCGAAACCCGACAGGACTATAAAGATACCAGGCGTTTCCCCCTGGAAGCTCC
CTCGTGCGCTCTCCTGTTCCGACCCTGCCGCTTACCGGATACCTGTCCGCCTTTCTCCCTTCGGGAAGCG
TGGCGCTTTCTCATAGCTCACGCTGTAGGTATCTCAGTTCGGTGTAGGTCGTTCGCTCCAAGCTGGGCTG
TGTGCACGAACCCCCCGTTCAGCCCGACCGCTGCGCCTTATCCGGTAACTATCGTCTTGAGTCCAACCCG
GTAAGACACGACTTATCGCCACTGGCAGCAGCCACTGGTAACAGGATTAGCAGAGCGAGGTATGTAGGCG
GTGCTACAGAGTTCTTGAAGTGGTGGCCTAACTACGGCTACACTAGAAGAACAGTATTTGGTATCTGCGC
TCTGCTGAAGCCAGTTACCTTCGGAAAAAGAGTTGGTAGCTCTTGATCCGGCAAACAAACCACCGCTGGT
AGCGGTGGTTTTTTTGTTTGCAAGCAGCAGATTACGCGCAGAAAAAAAGGATCTCAAGAAGATCCTTTGT
TACCAATGCTTAATCAGTGAGGCACCTATCTCAGCGATCTGTCTATTTCGTTCATCCATAGTTGCCTGAC
TCCCCGTCGTGTAGATAACTACGATACGGGAGGGCTTACCATCTGGCCCCAGTGCTGCAATGATACCGCG
AGACCCACGCTCACCGGCTCCAGATTTATCAGCAATAAACCAGCCAGCCGGAAGGGCCGAGCGCAGAAGT
GGTCCTGCAACTTTATCCGCCTCCATCCAGTCTATTAATTGTTGCCGGGAAGCTAGAGTAAGTAGTTCGC
CAGTTAATAGTTTGCGCAACGTTGTTGCCATTGCTACAGGCATCGTGGTGTCACGCTCGTCGTTTGGTAT
GGCTTCATTCAGCTCCGGTTCCCAACGATCAAGGCGAGTTACATGATCCCCCATGTTGTGCAAAAAAGCG
GTTAGCTCCTTCGGTCCTCCGATCGTTGTCAGAAGTAAGTTGGCCGCAGTGTTATCACTCATGGTTATGG
CAGCACTGCATAATTCTCTTACTGTCATGCCATCCGTAAGATGCTTTTCTGTGACTGGTGAGTACTCAAC
CAAGTCATTCTGAGAATAGTGTATGCGGCGACCGAGTTGCTCTTGCCCGGCGTCAATACGGGATAATACC
GCGCCACATAGCAGAACTTTAAAAGTGCTCATCATTGGAAAACGTTCTTCGGGGCGAAAACTCTCAAGGA
TCTTACCGCTGTTGAGATCCAGTTCGATGTAACCCACTCGTGCACCCAACTGATCTTCAGCATCTTTTAC
TTTCACCAGCGTTTCTGGGTGAGCAAAAACAGGAAGGCAAAATGCCGCAAAAAAGGGAATAAGGGCGACA
CGGAAATGTTGAATACTCATACTCTTCCTTTTTCAATATTATTGAAGCATTTATCAGGGTTATTGTCTCA
TGTCCGCGCGTT
